LOCUS       Exported 5116 bp ds-DNA circular SYN 12-MAY-2021
DEFINITION  E.coli/H.Pylori shuttle vector.
ACCESSION   .
VERSION     .
KEYWORDS    pHel2
SOURCE      synthetic DNA construct
  ORGANISM  synthetic DNA construct
REFERENCE   1 (bases 1 to 5116)
  AUTHORS   Heuermann D, Haas R
  TITLE     A stable shuttle vector system for efficient genetic complementation
            of Helicobacter pylori strains by transformation and conjugation.
  JOURNAL   Mol Gen Genet. 1998 Mar;257(5):519-28.
  PUBMED    9563837
REFERENCE   2 (bases 1 to 5116)
  AUTHORS   .
  TITLE     Direct Submission
  JOURNAL   Exported May 12, 2021 from SnapGene Server 1.1.58
            http://www.snapgene.com
FEATURES             Location/Qualifiers
     source          1..5116
                     /organism="synthetic DNA construct"
                     /mol_type="other DNA"
     CDS             2751..3410
                     /codon_start=1
                     /gene="cat"
                     /product="chloramphenicol acetyltransferase"
                     /label=CmR
                     /note="confers resistance to chloramphenicol"
                     /translation="MEKKITGYTTVDISQWHRKEHFEAFQSVAQCTYNQTVQLDITAFL
                     KTVKKNKHKFYPAFIHILARLMNAHPEFRMAMKDGELVIWDSVHPCYTVFHEQTETFSS
                     LWSEYHDDFRQFLHIYSQDVACYGENLAYFPKGFIENMFFVSANPWVSFTSFDLNVANM
                     DNFFAPVFTMGKYYTQGDKVLMPLAIQVHHAVCDGFHVGRMLNELQQYCDEWQGGA"
     primer_bind     complement(2817..2836)
                     /label=CAT-R
                     /note="Chloramphenicol resistance gene, reverse primer"
     terminator      3539..3587
                     /label=fd terminator
                     /note="central terminator from bacteriophage fd (Otsuka and
                     Kunisawa, 1982)"
     rep_origin      complement(3860..4448)
                     /direction=LEFT
                     /label=ori
                     /note="high-copy-number ColE1/pMB1/pBR322/pUC origin of
                     replication"
     primer_bind     complement(3940..3959)
                     /label=pBR322ori-F
                     /note="pBR322 origin, forward primer"
     oriT            4674..4783
                     /note="incP origin of transfer"
ORIGIN
        1 aactatgttg tttttacatg tttttacaac gcgcgcgcgt gtgagggatt gggggttgca
       61 accccctaaa taacgaagct gtagggtttc tcatttttgg gttaaaatga ataaaacaga
      121 acttcttacg agtgataaca gaacttctta cgagtgataa cagaacttct tacgagtgat
      181 aacagaactt cttacgagtg ataacagaac ttctttattg tgaagttatg attattaaca
      241 atttttagct aaaataacaa cctaaggcgg tgtaacatgg ttgctaatcc tagtgttaac
      301 aaatttggag caattagctt taaaagctag tgggttggga gtttgtagcg ggtagcactc
      361 cgttaggagg cacaccatga aagcattttt gatagtagtg attttagtgg taatcttgac
      421 acagccacta tattaaaacc ttagcgtttt aataaccctt ataagtccgc caagacttct
      481 taagggtttc actcctgtta ttatatcgtc ttttgaaaaa taagcattaa aaggcgctta
      541 aatgcccatg aatacgaatt ttgaacagct tagaaaacaa gaattggaat tacgaaaatt
      601 attagaagaa ttagaaacgc tcccacaaac cccacaaatt aaactgcaaa aacaaaaaat
      661 acaaacttac atagacaaga taacaccaag tattttgagc ggttttgatc aaaaattcaa
      721 agaaattata gaaaatctat caaatgaatt tgaaaaagaa aaatccacac cactcaaaga
      781 gccacaaacc acccccacac catgcaaaga tttagtggtt agcaccccta aagataacac
      841 ctataccacc taccacaata acgctaataa ggtcaatcta gggaaattga gcgaaaggga
      901 agccaatctt ttattcgcta tttttcaaaa actcaaagat caagggaata ccctcattcg
      961 ttttgaaccg caagatttga aacgcatgat catagtcaaa tccaacctaa ccaacagaca
     1021 attattgcaa atcctcaaaa acttacttga caacataggc ggtgctaatt tttggatcat
     1081 tagagagcat gttgaaaatg gcgaaatcta tgaagatcac actagctaca tgcttttcaa
     1141 acaatttgac attcgtatcc ataagccaac ccaaactata gaatacttag aagtccaact
     1201 caacgatagc taccactacc tgctcaacaa tctaggcatg agcggtcaat acacttcctt
     1261 taaactttta gaattccaaa gggtgagggg caaatacgcc aagacgctct atcgcttact
     1321 caagcaatac aaaagcacag ggattttgag cgtggaatgg gatcaattca gggagctttt
     1381 agacattcca aaagattaca aaatggaaaa catcgatcaa aaagtcttaa ctccaagcct
     1441 caaggaactc agaaaaatct atccctttga acacttgagc tacaaaaaag aacgcaaaag
     1501 ccacgacaaa cgcaaggtaa cgcatattga tttttatttt gagcaattgc cacagggcga
     1561 aaccaagaaa caaaaacaag ccgacaagca acgcgctcaa agggacatca agctcatagc
     1621 gtgggatatt cacaaccaaa tcgctaaaag aaacgctaaa gccactatag aagctaggtt
     1681 tcttgagcta aaaaccttga ttggttatca gttcaggcac aacaatggga ctattttaca
     1741 gattgacaac gccacttttg aaaagaatca aatgtttttg catgtttcaa ccagcaaaaa
     1801 ttctcaaaaa ttccttgtgt ccaacaaaac attcgcttta gaacttctgt ttgtcaatgg
     1861 atacagccta aaaaaagaca tgttggaaat tgatccccca agtatccacc ccatcaccaa
     1921 cgaacctatc aaggaatttg cagaatacat cggaaaaacg atccacatca ccaatttcaa
     1981 tgtggatcaa tgccctgagg ggatcaataa ctacctgaaa atcactagga ttgtgaaact
     2041 gaatgacaat cggatctgtg tttcagtcca agatgtggat aagcctgaga aacttctaaa
     2101 acctttcatt gctaaagatg aaaaacattt gaaaaattgg tttaagaaac actatcggtg
     2161 aaaaataagt ggtgggatta acaatcgtcc cccacacctt gcaatgtagt tagttttgca
     2221 ttattttttc tataatctct atcaattctg agagaacata gattaattca atgaaatttt
     2281 tcattatcta tttcctttct gtaaattttg ttaaatattt attaaaaaaa aatttaaaga
     2341 tcactcttta agtggaacat acaaaggctg tagagagtgc cacattaagc ctgatgtttt
     2401 gcttgtgtat agagtgaaag gcaatatttt aactttagtt aggcttggca gtcatagtga
     2461 attgttttag acaaatttct ttctaaaatc gcccagaatg aatttttaat tctaatttaa
     2521 tataattcat cggttttcac tcaaaacgat gaaatagggc tatttttagc tcattattgg
     2581 ggtattttgt ttttagttga aagctaactt caaaattcaa aaaaacttca tttccctttc
     2641 tagagatccg gtttttgtta atccgccata ttgtgttgaa acaccgcccg gaacccgata
     2701 taatccgccc ttcaacagat ccgagatttt caggagctaa ggaagctaaa atggagaaaa
     2761 aaatcactgg atataccacc gttgatatat cccaatggca tcgtaaagaa cattttgagg
     2821 catttcagtc agttgctcaa tgtacctata accagaccgt tcagctggat attacggcct
     2881 ttttaaagac cgtaaagaaa aataagcaca agttttatcc ggcctttatt cacattcttg
     2941 cccgcctgat gaatgctcat ccggaattcc gtatggcaat gaaagacggt gagctggtga
     3001 tatgggatag tgttcaccct tgttacaccg ttttccatga gcaaactgaa acgttttcat
     3061 cgctctggag tgaataccac gacgatttcc ggcagtttct acacatatat tcgcaagatg
     3121 tggcgtgtta cggtgaaaac ctggcctatt tccctaaagg gtttattgag aatatgtttt
     3181 tcgtctcagc caatccctgg gtgagtttca ccagttttga tttaaacgtg gccaatatgg
     3241 acaacttctt cgcccccgtt ttcaccatgg gcaaatatta tacgcaaggc gacaaggtgc
     3301 tgatgccgct ggcgattcag gttcatcatg ccgtttgtga tggcttccat gtcggcagaa
     3361 tgcttaatga attacaacag tactgcgatg agtggcaggg cggggcgtaa tttttttaag
     3421 gcagttattg gtgcccttaa acgcctggtt gctacgcctg aataagtgat aataagcgga
     3481 tgaatggcag aaattcggat cttccatacc taccagttct gcgcctgcag gtcnnnnnnn
     3541 nnnnnnnnnn nnnnnnnnnn nnnnnnnnnn nnnnnnnnnn nnnnnnnnnn nnnngatctg
     3601 aattcgagct cggtacccgg ggatcctcta gagtcgacct gcaggcatgc aagctagctt
     3661 tcgcgagctc gagatctaga tatcgatgaa ttnnnnnnnn nnnnnnnnnn nnnnnnnnnn
     3721 nnnngatcta attcgtatca gctcactcaa aggcggtaat acggttatcc acagaatcag
     3781 gggataacgc aggaaagaac atgtgagcaa aaggccagca aaaggccagg aaccgtaaaa
     3841 aggccgcgtt gctggcgttt ttccataggc tccgcccccc tgacgagcat cacaaaaatc
     3901 gacgctcaag tcagaggtgg cgaaacccga caggactata aagataccag gcgtttcccc
     3961 ctggaagctc cctcgtgcgc tctcctgttc cgaccctgcc gcttaccgga tacctgtccg
     4021 cctttctccc ttcgggaagc gtggcgcttt ctcatagctc acgctgtagg tatctcagtt
     4081 cggtgtaggt cgttcgctcc aagctgggct gtgtgcacga accccccgtt cagcccgacc
     4141 gctgcgcctt atccggtaac tatcgtcttg agtccaaccc ggtaagacac gacttatcgc
     4201 caccggcagc agccactggt aacaggatta gcagagcgag gtatgtaggc ggtgctacag
     4261 agttcttgaa gtggtggcct aactacggct acactagaag gacagtattt ggtatctgcg
     4321 ctctgctgaa gccagttacc ttcggaaaaa gagttggtag ctcttgatcc ggcaaacaaa
     4381 ccaccgctgg tagcggtggt ttttttgttt gcaagcagca gattacgcgc agaaaaaaag
     4441 gatctcaaga agatcctttg atctctgcag ttcagtaatt tcctgcattt gcctgtttcc
     4501 agtcggtaga tattccacaa aacagcaggg aagcagcgct tttccgctgc ataaccctgc
     4561 ttcggggtca ttatagcgat tttttcggta tatccatcct ttttcgcacg atatacagga
     4621 ttttgccaaa gggttcgtgt agactttcct tggtgtatcc aacggcgtca gccgggcagg
     4681 ataggtgaag taggcccacc cgcgagcggg tgttccttct tcactgtccc ttattcgcac
     4741 ctggcggtgc tcaacgggaa tcctgctctg cgaggctggc cggctaccgc cggcgtaaca
     4801 gatgagggca agcggatggc tgatgaaacc aagctgcaga agcttgtccg ttagcaaata
     4861 taatgtgttt agcacctaaa agcgcatcta tcttgtgtta gccatctaac ctaaacaaaa
     4921 ccgcctagcg agcgttagcg agcatggaca aaagcgcatc gcagtttgaa atcgtaggcg
     4981 ttagccggag atggttttgc gttagcaaaa tcaaacaaga tagcgcaaac cgaggcgtca
     5041 gccaaaaaaa ccctaaaact aaaatcccca aaatatgtag cgcgtcatgc gcgttgttta
     5101 tattacatgt tttaat
//
