>Addgene plasmid #102960 | pHel2 | depositor full sequence | sequence record 196961 | pHel2 sequence 5101 bps
AGAAGCTTGTCCGTTAGCAAATATAATGTGTTTAGCACCTAAAAGCGCATCTATCTTGTGTTAGCCATCT
AACCTAAACAAAACCGCCTAGCGAGCGTTAGCGAGCATGGACAAAAGCGCATCGCAGTTTGAAATCGTAG
GCGTTAGCAGGATGGGGTTTTGCGTTAGCAAAATCAAACAAGNTAGCGGAAAACCGGGGGGGTCACCAAA
AAAAACCCTAAAACTAAAATCCCCAAAATATGTAGCGCGTCATGCGCGTTGTTTTTATTACATGTTTTAA
TAACTATGTTGTTTTTACATGTTTTTACAACGCGCGCGCGTGTGAGGGATTGGGGGTTGCAACCCCCTAA
ATAACGAAGCTGTAGGGTTTCTCATTTTTGGGTTAAAATGAATAAAACAGAACTTCTTACGAGTGATAAC
AGAACTTCTTACGAGTGATAACAGAACTTCTTACGAGTGATAACAGAACTTCTTACGAGTGATAACAGAA
CTTCTTTATTGTGAAGTTATGATTATTAACAATTTTTAGCTAAAATAACAACCTAAGGCGGTGTAACATG
GTTGCTAATCCTAGTGTTAACAAATTTGGAGCAATTAGCTTTAAAAGCTAGTGGGTTGGGAGTTTGTAGC
GGGTATGCACTCCGTTAGGAGGCACACCATGAAAGCATTTTTGATAGTAGTGATTTTAGTGGTAATCTTG
ACACAGCCACTATATTAAAACCTTAGCGTTTTAATAACCCTTATAAGTCCGCCAAGACTTCTTAAGGGTT
TCACTCCTGTTATTATATCGTCTTTTGAAAAATAAGCATTAAAAGGCGCTTAAATGCCCATGAATACGAA
TTTTGAACAGCTTAGAAAACAAGAATTGGAATTACGAAAATTATTAGAAGAATTAGAAACGCTCCCACAA
ACCCCACAAATTAAACTGCAAAAACAAAAAATACAAACTTACATAGACAAGATAACACCAAGTATTTTGA
GCGGTTTTGATCAAAAATTCAAAGAAATTATAGAAAATCTATCAAATGAATTTGAAAAAGAAAAATCCAC
ACCACTCAAAGAGCCACAAACCACCCCCACACCATGCAAAGATTTAGTGGTTAGCACCCCTAAAGATAAC
ACCTATACCACCTACCACAATAACGCTAATAAGGTCAATCTAGGGAAATTGAGCGAAAGGGAAGCCAATC
TTTTATTCGCTATTTTTCAAAAACTCAAAGATCAAGGGAATACCCTCATTCGTTTTGAACCGCAAGATTT
GAAACGCATGATCATGGTCAAATCCAACCTAACCAACAGACAATTATTGCAAATCCTCAAAAACTTACTT
GACAACATAGGCGGTGCTAATTTTTGGATCATTAGAGAGCATGTTGAAAATGGCGAAATCTATGAAGATC
ACACTAGCTACATGCTTTTCAAACAATTTGACATTCGTATCCATAAGCCAACCCAAACTATAGAATACTT
AGAAGTCCAACTCAACGATAGCTACCACTACCTGCTCAACAATCTAGGCATGGGCGGTCAATACACTTCC
TTTAAACTTTTAGAATTCCAAAGGGTGAGGGGCAAATACGCCAAGACGCTCTATCGCTTACTCAAGCAAT
ACAAAAGCACAGGGATTTTGAGCGTGGAATGGGATCAATTCAGGGAGCTTTTAGACATTCCAAAAGATTA
CAAAATGGAAAACATCGATCAAAAAGTCTTAACTCCAAGCCTCAAGGAACTCAGAAAAATCTATCCCTTT
GAACACTTGAGCTACAAAAAAGAACGCAAAAGCCACGACAAACGCAAGGTAACGCATATTGATTTTTATT
TTGAGCAATTGCCACAGGGCGAAACCAAGAAACAAAAACAAGCCGACAAGCAACGCGCTCAAAGGGACAT
CAAGCTCATAGCGTGGGATATTCACAACCAAATCGCTAAAAGAAACGCTAAAGCCACTATAGAAGCTAGG
TTTCTTGAGCTAAAAACCTTGATTGGTTATCAGTTCAGGCACAACAATGGGACTATTTTACAGATTGACA
ACGCCACTTTTGAAAAGAATCAAATGTTTTTGCATGTTTCAACCAGCAAAAATTCTCAAAAATTCCTTGT
GTCCAACAAAACATTCGCTTTAGAACTTCTGTTTGTCAATGGATACAGCCTAAAAAAAGACATGTTGGAA
ATTGATCCCCCAAGTATCCACCCCATCACCAACGAACCTATCAAGGAATTTGCAGAATACATCGGAAAAA
CGATCCACATCACCAATTTCAATGTGGATCAATGCCCTGAGGGGATCAATAACTACCTGAAAATCACTAG
GATTGTGAAACTGAATGACAATCGGATCTGTGTTTCAGTCCAAGATGTGGATAAGCCTGAGAAACTTCTA
AAACCTTTCATTGCTAAAGATGAAAAACATTTGAAAAATTGGTTTAAGAAACACTATCGGTGAAAAATAA
GTGGTGGGATTAACAATCGTCCCCCACACCTTGCAATGTAGTTAGTTTTGCATTATTTTTTCTATAATCT
CTATCAATTCTGAGAGAACATAGATTAATTCAATGAAATTTTTCATTATCTATTTCCTTTCTGTAAATTT
TGTTAAATATTTATTAAAAAAAAATTTAAAGATCACTCTTTAAGTGGAACATACAAAGGCTGTAGAGAGT
GCCACATTAAGCCTGATGTTTTGCTTGTGTATAGAGTGAAAGGCAATATTTTAACTTTAGTTAGGCTTGG
CAGTCATAGTGAATTGTTTTAGACAAATTTCTTTCTAAAATCGCCCAGAATGAATTTTTAATTCTAATTT
AATATAATTCATCGGTTTTCACTCAAAACGATGAAATAGGGCTATTTTTAGCTCATTATTGGGGTATTTT
GTTTTTAGTTGAAAGCTAACTTCAAAATTCAAAAAAACTTCATTTCCCTTTCTCCGCCATATTGTGTTGA
AACACCGCCCGGAACCCGATATAATCCGCCCTTCAACAGATCCGAGATTTTCAGGAGCTAAGGAAGCTAA
AATGGAGAAAAAAATCACTGGATATACCACCGTTGATATATCCCAATGGCATCGTAAAGAACATTTTGAG
GCATTTCAGTCAGTTGCTCAATGTACCTATAACCAGACCGTTCAGCTGGATATTACGGCCTTTTTAAAGA
CCGTAAAGAAAAATAAGCACAAGTTTTATCCGGCCTTTATTCACATTCTTGCCCGCCTGATGAATGCTCA
TCCGGAATTCCGTATGGCAATGAAAGACGGTGAGCTGGTGATATGGGATAGTGTTCACCCTTGTTACACC
GTTTTCCATGAGCAAACTGAAACGTTTTCATCGCTCTGGAGTGAATACCACGACGATTTCCGGCAGTTTC
TACACATATATTCGCAAGATGTGGCGTGTTACGGTGAAAACCTGGCCTATTTCCCTAAAGGGTTTATTGA
GAATATGTTTTTCGTCTCAGCCAATCCCTGGGTGAGTTTCACCAGTTTTGATTTAAACGTGGCCAATATG
GACAACTTCTTCGCCCCCGTTTTCACCATGGGCAAATATTATACGCAAGGCGACAAGGTGCTGATGCCGC
TGGCGATTCAGGTTCATCATGCCGTTTGTGATGGCTTCCATGTCGGCAGAATGCTTAATGAATTACAACA
GTACTGCGATGAGTGGCAGGGCGGGGCGTAATTTTTTTAAGGCAGTTATTGGTGCCCTTAAACGCCTGGT
TGCTACGCCTGAATAAGTGATAATAAGCGGATGAATGGCAGAAATTCGGATCTTCCATACCTACCAGTTC
TGCGCCTGCAGGTC
[61 nt withheld, positions 3795-3855]
GATCTGAATTCGAGCTCGGTACCCGGGGATCCTCTAGAGTCGACCTGCAGGCATGCAAGCTAGCTTTCGC
GAGCTCGAGATCTAGATATCGATGAATTCAAAAAAAAAAGGCTCCAAAAGGAGCCTTTAATGATCTAATT
CGTATCAGCTCACTCAAAGGCGGTAATACGGTTATCCACAGAATCAGGGGATAACGCAGGAAAGAACATG
TGAGCAAAAGGCCAGCAAAAGGCCAGGAACCGTAAAAAGGCCGCGTTGCTGGCGTTTTTCCATAGGCTCC
GCCCCCCTGACGAGCATCACAAAAATCGACGCTCAAGTCAGAGGTGGCGAAACCCGACAGGACTATAAAG
ATACCAGGCGTTTCCCCCTGGAAGCTCCCTCGTGCGCTCTCCTGTTCCGACCCTGCCGCTTACCGGATAC
CTGTCCGCCTTTCTCCCTTCGGGAAGCGTGGCGCTTTCTCATAGCTCACGCTGTAGGTATCTCAGTTCGG
TGTAGGTCGTTCGCTCCAAGCTGGGCTGTGTGCACGAACCCCCCGTTCAGCCCGACCGCTGCGCCTTATC
CGGTAACTATCGTCTTGAGTCCAACCCGGTAAGACACGACTTATCGCCACCGGCAGCAGCCACTGGTAAC
AGGATTAGCAGAGCGAGGTATGTAGGCGGTGCTACAGAGTTCTTGAAGTGGTGGCCTAACTACGGCTACA
CTAGAAGGACAGTATTTGGTATCTGCGCTCTGCTGAAGCCAGTTACCTTCGGAAAAAGAGTTGGTAGCTC
TTGATCCGGCAAACAAACCACCGCTGGTAGCGGTGGTTTTTTTGTTTGCAAGCAGCAGATTACGCGCAGA
AAAAAAGGATCTCAAGAAGATCCTTTGATCTCTGCAGTTCAGTAATTTCCTGCATTTGCCTGTTTCCAGT
CGGTAGATATTCCACAAAACAGCAGGGAAGCAGCGCTTTTCCGCTGCATAACCCTGCTTCGGGGTCATTA
TAGCGATTTTTTCGGTATATCCATCCTTTTTCGCACGATATACAGGATTTTGCCAAAGGGTTCGTGTAGA
CTTTCCTTGGTGTATCCAACGGCGTCAGCCGGGCAGGATAGGTGAAGTAGGCCCACCCGCGAGCGGGTGT
TCCTTCTTCACTGTCCCTTATTCGCACCTGGCGGTGCTCAACGGGAATCCTGCTCTGCGAGGCTGGCCGG
CTACCGCCGGCGTAACAGATGAGGGCAAGCGGATGGCTGATGAAACCAAGCTGCAG
Features (pLannotate 1.2.2; 9 found; start..end, strand, type, name):
   2600..2616    +  terminator     PGK1 terminator (fragment): S. cerevisae PGK1; transcription terminator for 3-phosphoglycerate kinase gene
   2983..3011    +  promoter       cat promoter (fragment): promoter of the E. coli cat gene encoding chloramphenicol acetyltransferase
   3012..3671    +  CDS            CmR: chloramphenicol acetyltransferase; cat; confers resistance to chloramphenicol
   3800..3848    +  terminator     fd terminator (sequence withheld): central terminator from bacteriophage fd (Otsuka and Kunisawa, 1982)
   3861..3916    +  misc_feature   MCS: pUC18/19 multiple cloning site
   3956..3986    -  terminator     fd terminator (fragment): central terminator from bacteriophage fd (Otsuka and Kunisawa, 1982)
   4122..4710    -  rep_origin     ori: high-copy-number ColE1/pMB1/pBR322/pUC origin of replication
   4936..5045    +  oriT           oriT: incP origin of transfer
   5078..5096    +  CDS            traJ (fragment): oriT-recognizing protein; traJ
