[The description below was written by a language model from this plasmid's Addgene catalogue record, the feature table of its GenBank file and pLannotate feature annotations shown in this document.]
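Description:
pHel2 is an empty-backbone shuttle plasmid designed to replicate in both Escherichia coli and Helicobacter pylori, built on the pDH10 backbone and intended for genetic complementation of H. pylori strains. In E. coli it is maintained through a ColE1/pMB1-type origin of replication. Selection relies on a chloramphenicol acetyltransferase gene (cat, CmR), preceded in one annotation by a fragment of the cat promoter and followed by the central transcription terminator of bacteriophage fd. An incP origin of transfer (oriT), with an adjacent short fragment of traJ, makes the plasmid mobilisable. It can therefore be delivered into H. pylori by conjugation from a donor that supplies the transfer functions in trans, as well as by transformation, in line with the system's stated purpose.

No insert is present. Genes of interest are introduced by restriction cloning, and the automated annotation places a pUC18/19-type multiple cloning site just downstream of the fd terminator, flanked on its other side by a second, partial fd terminator in the opposite orientation. This arrangement would insulate the cloning region from surrounding transcription. No promoter dedicated to driving a cloned gene is annotated.

Roughly the first half of the sequence carries no meaningful annotation in either table; the tiny yeast PGK1 terminator match is probably spurious. The H. pylori replication functions that a shuttle vector needs presumably lie in this region, but the record does not identify them. The two sequence records differ slightly in length (5,116 versus 5,101 bp) and in coordinate numbering, and both are longer than the 4,400 bp listed for the backbone. Copy number is recorded as unknown.
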