Addgene plasmid #102960: pHel2
Purpose: (Empty Backbone) E.coli/H.Pylori shuttle vector
Depositing lab: Rainer Haas. Depositing organization: Ludwig-Maximilians-Universitaet Muenchen (LMU). Publication: A stable shuttle vector system for efficient genetic complementation of Helicobacter pylori strains by transformation and conjugation. Heuermann D, Haas R. Mol Gen Genet. 1998 Mar;257(5):519-28. PubMed 9563837.
Backbone
  Vector backbone: pDH10
  Backbone size (bp): 4400
  Vector type: plasmid shuttle vector system for genetic complementation of H pylori strains
Growth in bacteria
  Bacterial resistance: Chloramphenicol, 25 μg/mL
  Growth temperature: 37°C
  Growth strain: DH5alpha
  Copy number: Unknown
Gene/Insert
  Cloning method: Restriction Enzyme
Terms and licenses: Academic/Nonprofit Terms; Industry Terms: Not Available to Industry
How to cite: pHel2 was a gift from Rainer Haas (Addgene plasmid # 102960 ; http://n2t.net/addgene:102960 ; RRID:Addgene_102960)
